Addgene plasmid #53657: BIN2A-c011
Purpose: bacterial expression plasmid
Depositing lab: Nicola Burgess-Brown. Depositing organization: University of Oxford.
Backbone
  Vector backbone: pNIC28-Bsa4
  Backbone manufacturer: SGC
  Vector type: Bacterial Expression
Growth in bacteria
  Bacterial resistance: Kanamycin, 50 μg/mL
  Growth temperature: 37°C
  Growth strain: Mach1
  Growth instructions: BL21(DE3)-R3-pRARE2 is recommended for expression
  Copy number: High Copy
Gene/Insert
  Gene/Insert name: BIN2A (alt name: gi|49472835)
  Mutation: Bacterial expression for structure determination; may not be full ORF, see comments. K241R
  Tag / fusion protein: His6-TEV (N terminal on insert)
  Cloning method: Ligation Independent Cloning
  Sequencing primers: 5′ T7; 3′ T7-term
Terms and licenses: Academic/Nonprofit Terms; Industry Terms: Not Available to Industry
Depositor comments: T7/lac regulated, N-terminal His-tag, TEV, LIC cloning using BsaI cleavage/T4 polymerase, SacB stuffer fragment, pET28 backbone. http://www.thesgc.org/structures/4AVM/
How to cite: BIN2A-c011 was a gift from Nicola Burgess-Brown (Addgene plasmid # 53657 ; http://n2t.net/addgene:53657 ; RRID:Addgene_53657)
