[The description below was written by a language model from this plasmid's Addgene catalogue record.]
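Description:
BIN2A-c011 is a bacterial expression plasmid built on pNIC28-Bsa4, a pET28-derived vector from a structural genomics programme. It is a high-copy plasmid selected with kanamycin. The record distinguishes a cloning strain for routine propagation from a recommended BL21(DE3)-type expression strain carrying a rare-codon supplementation plasmid. The DE3 background matters because expression is under T7/lac control. T7 RNA polymerase supplied by the host drives transcription, and the lac operator keeps the promoter repressed until induction. No feature table is provided, so details such as the origin of replication are not stated explicitly beyond the pET28 lineage.

The insert encodes BIN2A, fused at its N-terminus to a hexahistidine tag followed by a TEV protease cleavage site. This arrangement allows purification by immobilised metal affinity chromatography, after which the tag can be removed. The insert was introduced by ligation-independent cloning: BsaI cleavage and T4 DNA polymerase treatment generate the single-stranded overhangs. In the parental vector the cloning site holds a SacB stuffer fragment, which generally permits counter-selection against uncut or non-recombinant vector. In this finished construct the insert should have replaced that stuffer.

The record notes that the construct was designed for structure determination and may not contain the full open reading frame, so it probably encodes a truncated domain. It also carries a K241R substitution. The source species of the gene is not stated. The depositor comments link the construct to a deposited protein structure, consistent with its use for producing recombinant BIN2A for crystallography and related biochemical work.
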