>Addgene plasmid #53657 | BIN2A-c011 | depositor partial sequence | sequence record 83784 | insert sequence
ATGCACCATCATCATCATCATTCTTCTGGTGTAGATCTGGGTACCGAGAACCTGTACTTCCAATCCATGG
GCCTCTTCGCCAAGCAGGTGCAGAAGAAGTTTAGCAGGGCCCAGGAGAAGGTGCTGCAGAAATTGGGGAA
AGCTGTAGAAACCAAAGATGAACGATTTGAACAAAGCGCTAGCAACTTCTACCAACAACAGGCAGAAGGC
CACAAGCTGTACAAGGACCTGAAGAACTTCCTTAGTGCAGTCAAAGTGATGCATGAAAGTTCAAAAAGAG
TGTCAGAAACCCTGCAGGAGATCTACAGCAGCGAGTGGGACGGTCATGAGGAGCTGAAGGCCATCGTATG
GAATAATGATCTCCTTTGGGAAGACTACGAGGAGAAACTGGCTGACCAGGCTGTAAGGACCATGGAAATC
TATGTTGCCCAGTTCAGTGAAATTAAGGAGAGAATTGCCAAGCGGGGTCGGAAACTCGTGGACTATGACA
GTGCCCGACACCACCTGGAGGCAGTGCAGAATGCCAAGAAGAAAGATGAGGCCAAGACTGCCAAGGCAGA
GGAAGAGTTCAACAAAGCCCAGACTGTGTTTGAAGATCTGAACCAAGAACTACTAGAGGAGCTGCCTATT
CTTTATAATAGTCGTATTGGCTGCTATGTGACCATCTTCCAAAACATTTCCAACTTGAGGGATGTCTTCT
ACAGGGAAATGAGCAAGCTGAACCACAATCTCTACGAGGTGATGAGCAAACTGGAGAGGCAACATTCCAA
TAAATGACAGTAAAGGTGGATACGGATCCGAA
