>Addgene plasmid #53657 | BIN2A-c011 | addgene partial sequence | sequence record 86695 | T7 5'-TAATACGACTCACTATAGGG-3'
ATTTTGTTTAACTTTAAGAAGGAGATATACATATGCACCATCATCATCATCATTCTTCTGGTGTAGATCT
GGGTACCGAGAACCTGTACTTCCAATCCATGGGCCTCTTCGCCAAGCAGGTGCAGAAGAAGTTTAGCAGG
GCCCAGGAGAAGGTGCTGCAGAAATTGGGGAAAGCTGTAGAAACCAAAGATGAACGATTTGAACAAAGCG
CTAGCAACTTCTACCAACAACAGGCAGAAGGCCACAAGCTGTACAAGGACCTGAAGAACTTCCTTAGTGC
AGTCAAAGTGATGCATGAAAGTTCAAAAAGAGTGTCAGAAACCCTGCAGGAGATCTACAGCAGCGAGTGG
GACGGTCATGAGGAGCTGAAGGCCATCGTATGGAATAATGATCTCCTTTGGGAAGACTACGAGGAGAAAC
TGGCTGACCAGGCTGTAAGGACCATGGAAATCTATGTTGCCCAGTTCAGTGAAATTAAGGAGAGAATTGC
CAAGCGGGGTCGGAAACTCGTGGACTATGACAGTGCCCGACACCACCTGGAGGCAGTGCAGAATGCCAAG
AAGAAAGATGAGGCCAAGACTGCCAAGGCAGAGGAAGAGTTCAACAAAGCCCAGACTGTGTTTGAAGATC
TGAACCAAGAACTACTAGAGGAGCTGCCTATTCTTTATAATAGTCGTATTGGCTGCTATGTGACCATCTT
CCAAAACATTTCCAACTTGAGGGATGTCTTCTACAGGGAAATGAGCAAGCTGAACCACAATCTCTACGAG
GTGATGAGCAAACTGGAGAGGCAACATTCCAATAAATGACAGTAAAGTTGGATACGGATCCGAATTCGAG
CTCCGTCGACAAGCTTGCGGCCGCACTCGAGCACCACCACCACCACCACTGAGATCCGGCTGCTAACAAA
GCCCGAAAGGAAGCTGA
